>Addgene plasmid #204236 | pET24a MDHM1_ARATH | addgene full sequence | sequence record 413347 | Addgene NGS Result
TGGCGAATGGG
[124 nt withheld, positions 12-135]
C
[91 nt withheld, positions 137-227]
A
[49 nt withheld, positions 229-277]
CCTTTGACGTTGGAGTCCACGTTCTTT
[37 nt withheld, positions 305-341]
ACCCTATCTCGGTCTATTCTTTTGATTTATAAGGGATTTTGCCGATTTCGGCCTATTGGTTAAAAAATGA
GCTGATTTAACAAAAATTTAACGCGAATTTTAACAAAATATTAACGCTTACAATTTAGGTGGCACTTTTC
GGGGAAATGTGCGCGGAACCCCTATTTGTTTATTTTTCTAAATACATTCAAATATGTATCCGCTCATGAA
TTAATTCTTAGAAAAACTCATCGAGCATCAAATGAAACTGCAATTTATTCATATCAGGATTATCAATACC
ATATTTTTGAAAAAGCCGTTTCTGTAATGAAGGAGAAAACTCACCGAGGCAGTTCCATAGGATGGCAAGA
TCCTGGTATCGGTCTGCGATTCCGACTCGTCCAACATCAATACAACCTATTAATTTCCCCTCGTCAAAAA
TAAGGTTATCAAGTGAGAAATCACCATGAGTGACGACTGAATCCGGTGAGAATGGCAAAAGTTTATGCAT
TTCTTTCCAGACTTGTTCAACAGGCCAGCCATTACGCTCGTCATCAAAATCACTCGCATCAACCAAACCG
TTATTCATTCGTGATTGCGCCTGAGCGAGACGAAATACGCGATCGCTGTTAAAAGGACAATTACAAACAG
GAATCGAATGCAACCGGCGCAGGAACACTGCCAGCGCATCAACAATATTTTCACCTGAATCAGGATATTC
TTCTAATACCTGGAATGCTGTTTTCCCGGGGATCGCAGTGGTGAGTAACCATGCATCATCAGGAGTACGG
ATAAAATGCTTGATGGTCGGAAGAGGCATAAATTCCGTCAGCCAGTTTAGTCTGACCATCTCATCTGTAA
CATCATTGGCAACGCTACCTTTGCCATGTTTCAGAAACAACTCTGGCGCATCGGGCTTCCCATACAATCG
ATAGATTGTCGCACCTGATTGCCCGACATTATCGCGAGCCCATTTATACCCATATAAATCAGCATCCATG
TTGGAATTTAATCGCGGCCTAGAGCAAGACGTTTCCCGTTGAATATGGCTCATAACACCCCTTGTATTAC
TGTTTATGTAAGCAGACAGTTTTATTGTTCATGACCAAAATCCCTTAACGTGAGTTTTCGTTCCACTGAG
CGTCAGACCCCGTAGAAAAGATCAAAGGATCTTCTTGAGATCCTTTTTTTCTGCGCGTAATCTGCTGCTT
GCAAACAAAAAAACCACCGCTACCAGCGGTGGTTTGTTTGCCGGATCAAGAGCTACCAACTCTTTTTCCG
AAGGTAACTGGCTTCAGCAGAGCGCAGATACCAAATACTGTCCTTCTAGTGTAGCCGTAGTTAGGCCACC
ACTTCAAGAACTCTGTAGCACCGCCTACATACCTCGCTCTGCTAATCCTGTTACCAGTGGCTGCTGCCAG
TGGCGATAAGTCGTGTCTTACCGGGTTGGACTCAAGACGATAGTTACCGGATAAGGCGCAGCGGTCGGGC
TGAACGGGGGGTTCGTGCACACAGCCCAGCTTGGAGCGAACGACCTACACCGAACTGAGATACCTACAGC
GTGAGCTATGAGAAAGCGCCACGCTTCCCGAAGGGAGAAAGGCGGACAGGTATCCGGTAAGCGGCAGGGT
CGGAACAGGAGAGCGCACGAGGGAGCTTCCAGGGGGAAACGCCTGGTATCTTTATAGTCCTGTCGGGTTT
CGCCACCTCTGACTTGAGCGTCGATTTTTGTGATGCTCGTCAGGGGGGCGGAGCCTATGGAAAAACGCCA
GCAACGCGGCCTTTTTACGGTTCCTGGCCTTTTGCTGGCCTTTTGCTCACATGTTCTTTCCTGCGTTATC
CCCTGATTCTGTGGATAACCGTATTACCGCCTTTGAGTGAGCTGATACCGCTCGCCGCAGCCGAACGACC
GAGCGCAGCGAGTCAGTGAGCGAGGAAGCGGAAGAGCGCCTGATGCGGTATTTTCTCCTTACGCATCTGT
GCGGTATTTCACACCGCAATGGTGCACTCTCAGTACAATCTGCTCTGATGCCGCATAGTTAAGCCAGTAT
ACACTCCGCTATCGCTACGTGACTGGGTCATGGCTGCGCCCCGACACCCGCCAACACCCGCTGACGCGCC
CTGACGGGCTTGTCTGCTCCCGGCATCCGCTTACAGACAAGCTGTGACCGTCTCCGGGAGCTGCATGTGT
CAGAGGTTTTCACCGTCATCACCGAAACGCGCGAGGCAGCTGCGGTAAAGCTCATCAGCGTGGTCGTGAA
GCGATTCACAGATGTCTGCCTGTTCATCCGCGTCCAGCTCGTTGAGTTTCTCCAGAAGCGTTAATGTCTG
GCTTCTGATAAAGCGGGCCATGTTAAGGGCGGTTTTTTCCTGTTTGGTCACTGATGCCTCCGTGTAAGGG
GGATTTCTGTTCATGGGGGTAATGATACCGATGAAACGAGAGAGGATGCTCACGATACGGGTTACTGATG
ATGAACATGCCCGGTTACTGGAACGTTGTGAGGGTAAACAACTGGCGGTATGGATGCGGCGGGACCAGAG
AAAAATCACTCAGGGTCAATGCCAGCGCTTCGTTAATACAGATGTAGGTGTTCCACAGGGTAGCCAGCAG
CATCCTGCGATGCAGATCCGGAACATAATGGTGCAGGGCGCTGACTTCCGCGTTTCCAGACTTTACGAAA
CACGGAAACCGAAGACCATTCATGTTGTTGCTCAGGTCGCAGACGTTTTGCAGCAGCAGTCGCTTCACGT
TCGCTCGCGTATCGGTGATTCATTCTGCTAACCAGTAAGGCAACCCCGCCAGCCTAGCCGGGTCCTCAAC
GACAGGAGCACGATCATGCGCACCCGTGGGGCCGCCATGCCGGCGATAATGGCCTGCTTCTCGCCGAAAC
GTTTGGTGGCGGGACCAGTGACGAAGGCTTGAGCGAGGGCGTGCAAGATTCCGAATACCGCAAGCGACAG
GCCGATCATCGTCGCGCTCCAGCGAAAGCGGTCCTCGCCGAAAATGACCCAGAGCGCTGCCGGCACCTGT
CCTACGAGTTGCATGATAAAGAAGACAGTCATAAGTGCGGCGACGATAGTCATGCCCCGCGCCCACCGGA
AGGAGCTGACTGGGTTGAAGGCTCTCAAGGGCATCGGTCGAGATCCCGGTGCCTAATGAGTGAGCTAACT
TACATTAATTGCGTTGCGCTCACTGCCCGCTTTCCAGTCGGGAAACCTGTCGTGCCAGCTGCATTAATGA
ATCGGCCAACGCGCGGGGAGAGGCGGTTTGCGTATTGGGCGCCAGGGTGGTTTTTCTTTTCACCAGTGAG
ACGGGCAACAGCTGATTGCCCTTCACCGCCTGGCCCTGAGAGAGTTGCAGCAAGCGGTCCACGCTGGTTT
GCCCCAGCAGGCGAAAATCCTGTTTGATGGTGGTTAACGGCGGGATATAACATGAGCTGTCTTCGGTATC
GTCGTATCCCACTACCGAGATATCCGCACCAACGCGCAGCCCGGACTCGGTAATGGCGCGCATTGCGCCC
AGCGCCATCTGATCGTTGGCAACCAGCATCGCAGTGGGAACGATGCCCTCATTCAGCATTTGCATGGTTT
GTTGAAAACCGGACATGGCACTCCAGTCGCCTTCCCGTTCCGCTATCGGCTGAATTTGATTGCGAGTGAG
ATATTTATGCCAGCCAGCCAGACGCAGACGCGCCGAGACAGAACTTAATGGGCCCGCTAACAGCGCGATT
TGCTGGTGACCCAATGCGACCAGATGCTCCACGCCCAGTCGCGTACCGTCTTCATGGGAGAAAATAATAC
TGTTGATGGGTGTCTGGTCAGAGACATCAAGAAATAACGCCGGAACATTAGTGCAGGCAGCTTCCACAGC
AATGGCATCCTGGTCATCCAGCGGATAGTTAATGATCAGCCCACTGACGCGTTGCGCGAGAAGATTGTGC
ACCGCCGCTTTACAGGCTTCGACGCCGCTTCGTTCTACCATCGACACCACCACGCTGGCACCCAGTTGAT
CGGCGCGAGATTTAATCGCCGCGACAATTTGCGACGGCGCGTGCAGGGCCAGACTGGAGGTGGCAACGCC
AATCAGCAACGACTGTTTGCCCGCCAGTTGTTGTGCCACGCGGTTGGGAATGTAATTCAGCTCCGCCATC
GCCGCTTCCACTTTTTCCCGCGTTTTCGCAGAAACGTGGCTGGCCTGGTTCACCACGCGGGAAACGGTCT
GATAAGAGACACCGGCATACTCTGCGACATCGTATAACGTTACTGGTTTCACATTCACCACCCTGAATTG
ACTCTCTTCCGGGCGCTATCATGCCATACCGCGAAAGGTTTTGCGCCATTCGATGGTGTCCGGGATCTCG
ACGCTCTCCCTTATGCGACTCCTGCATTAGGAAGCAGCCCAGTAGTAGGTTGAGGCCGTTGAGCACCGCC
GCCGCAAGGAATGGTGCATGCAAGGAGATGGCGCCCAACAGTCCCCCGGCCACGGGGCCTGCCACCATAC
CCACGCCGAAACAAGCGCTCATGAGCCCGAAGTGGCGAGCCCGATCTTCCCCATCGGTGATGTCGGCGAT
ATAGGCGCCAGCAACCGCACCTGTGGCGCCGGTGATGCCGGCCACGATGCGTCCGGCGTAGAGGATCGAG
ATCTCGATCCCGCGAAATTAATACGACTCACTATAGGGGAATTGTGAGCGGATAACAATTCCCCTCTAGA
AATAATTTTGTTTAACTTTAAGAAGGAGATATACATATGTCCTCTGGTTCTGTACCGGAACGTAAAGTAG
CTATTCTGGGTGCTGCTGGTGGCATCGGTCAACCACTGGCTCTGCTGATGAAACTGAACCCACTGGTATC
CAGCCTGTCTCTGTACGACATCGCAAACACTCCAGGTGTTGCAGCTGACGTTGGTCACATCAACACTCGC
TCCGAAGTTGTAGGCTACATGGGTGACGACAACCTGGCGAAAGCGCTGGAAGGTGCAGACCTGGTAATCA
TTCCAGCAGGTGTTCCACGTAAACCAGGTATGACCCGTGATGATCTGTTCAACATCAACGCAGGCATCGT
GAAGAATCTGTGTACTGCGATTGCGAAGTATTGTCCACATGCGCTGATCAACATGATTAGCAATCCGGTA
AACAGCACCGTACCGATCGCAGCTGAAATCTTCAAGAAAGCTGGTATGTATGACGAGAAGAAGCTGTTCG
GTGTTACCACCCTGGACGTAGTGCGTGCTCGTACCTTCTACGCAGGTAAAGCTAATGTTCCGGTTGCGGA
GGTGAACGTTCCGGTGATTGGTGGTCATGCAGGTGTGACCATCCTGCCACTGTTTAGCCAGGCGACTCCG
CAGGCTAACCTGTCTTCCGACATCCTGACTGCCCTGACCAAACGTACTCAGGACGGTGGCACTGAAGTGG
TGGAAGCGAAAGCTGGTAAAGGCTCCGCAACCCTGAGCATGGCTTATGCAGGTGCTCTGTTCGCAGATGC
GTGCCTGAAAGGCCTGAACGGTGTACCGGACGTGATCGAATGCTCCTATGTACAGTCTACCATCACTGAA
CTGCCGTTCTTCGCATCTAAAGTTCGCCTGGGCAAGAACGGTGTGGAAGAAGTGCTGGACCTGGGTCCAC
TGAGCGACTTCGAGAAAGAAGGCCTGGAAGCGCTGAAACCGGAACTGAAATCTAGCATCGAGAAAGGTGT
GAAGTTCGCAAACCAGCATCATCACCACCATCACTAAGAATTCGAGCTCCGTCGACAAGCTTGCGGCCGC
ACTCGAGCACCACCACCACCACCACTGAGATCCGGCTGCTAACAAAGCCCGAAAGGAAGCTGAGTTGGCT
GCTGCCACCGCTGAGCAATAACTAGCATAACCCCTTGGGGCCTCTAAACGGGTCTTGAGGGGTTTTTTGC
TGAAAGGAGGAACTATATCCGGAT
Features (pLannotate 1.2.2; 19 found; start..end, strand, type, name):
     12..440     +  rep_origin     f1 ori (sequence partly withheld): f1 bacteriophage origin of replication; arrow indicates direction of (+) strand synthesis
    493..550     +  promoter       AmpR promoter (fragment): bla
    559..1374    -  CDS            KanR: aminoglycoside phosphotransferase; aph(3')-Ia; confers resistance to kanamycin in bacteria or G418 (Geneticin®) in eukaryotes
   1496..2084    +  rep_origin     ori: high-copy-number ColE1/pMB1/pBR322/pUC origin of replication
   2270..2409    -  misc_feature   bom: basis of mobility region from pBR322
   2511..2702    -  CDS            rop: Rop protein, which maintains plasmids at low copy number; rop
   2719..3099    +  CDS            YPB1_ECOLX: Protein predicted: Swiss-Prot protein existence level 4. From Escherichia coli.
   3171..3462    -  CDS            TcR (fragment): tetracycline efflux protein; tet; confers resistance to tetracycline
   3477..3498    -  protein_bind   CAP binding site: CAP binding activates transcription in the presence of cAMP. E. coli catabolite activator protein
   3511..4593    -  CDS            lacI: lac repressor; lacI; The lac repressor binds to the lac operator to inhibit transcription in E. coli. This inhibition can be relieved by adding lactose or isopropyl-β-D-thiogalactopyranoside (IPTG).
   4594..4671    -  promoter       lacI promoter: lacI
   4679..4958    -  CDS            TcR (fragment): tetracycline efflux protein; tet; confers resistance to tetracycline
   4980..4998    +  promoter       T7 promoter: promoter for bacteriophage T7 RNA polymerase
   4999..5023    +  protein_bind   lac operator: The lac repressor binds to the lac operator to inhibit transcription in E. coli. This inhibition can be relieved by adding lactose or isopropyl-β-D-thiogalactopyranoside (IPTG). lac repressor encoded by lacI
   5038..5060    +  RBS            RBS: efficient ribosome binding site from bacteriophage T7 gene 10 (Olins and Rangwala, 1989)
   5071..6027    +  CDS            MDHM1_ARATH (fragment): Experimental evidence at protein level: Swiss-Prot protein existence level 1. Catalyzes a reversible NAD-dependent dehydrogenase reaction involved in central metabolism and redox homeostasis between organelle compartments (Probable). Required for carbon dioxide and energy partitioning in leaves. May limit photorespiration during the dark phase (PubMed:20876337, PubMed:27208265). Its activity is essential to shuttle reductants out from the mitochondria to support the photorespiratory flux (PubMed:26889011). Can convert 2-oxoglutarate to (S)-2-hydroxyglutarate in vitro (PubMed:26203119). From Ar
   6089..6106    +  CDS            9xHis (fragment): 9xHis affinity tag
   6116..6165    +  CDS            SET1 (fragment): solubility-enhancement tag derived from T7 phage gene 10B
   6173..6220    +  terminator     T7 terminator: transcription terminator for bacteriophage T7 RNA polymerase
