[The description below was written by a language model from this plasmid's Addgene catalogue record and pLannotate feature annotations shown in this document.]
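Description:
pET24a MDHM1_ARATH is a bacterial expression plasmid built on the Novagen pET24a backbone for producing Arabidopsis thaliana mitochondrial malate dehydrogenase 1 (mMDH1, AT1G53240) in E. coli. The sequenced plasmid is 6,245 nt and carries a kanamycin resistance gene (aph(3')-Ia) for selection, a ColE1/pBR322-type origin together with the bom region and the rop gene, which holds copy number low as catalogued, and an f1 phage origin. Short fragments annotated as tetracycline resistance and other pBR322-derived sequence are backbone remnants rather than functional markers.

The insert, listed as 978 bp, encodes the mature enzyme: the N-terminal mitochondrial targeting peptide (the first 52 residues according to the record) has been removed and a methionine added as the start codon. It was cloned between NcoI and XhoI, placing it in frame with a C-terminal 6xHis tag for metal-affinity purification. The catalogue lists the promoter as "Lac", but the feature table shows the standard pET arrangement: a T7 promoter followed directly by a lac operator, the T7 gene 10 ribosome binding site, the coding sequence, and a T7 terminator. The plasmid also encodes the lacI repressor under its own promoter. Transcription therefore depends on T7 RNA polymerase supplied by the host and is repressed until induction with IPTG or lactose. A short "SET1" hit downstream of the His tag is probably an annotation artefact of vector sequence.

The enzyme catalyses the reversible NAD-dependent malate/oxaloacetate reaction and is noted as important for exporting reductants from mitochondria to support photorespiration. The plasmid was deposited for course-based undergraduate research experiences (CUREs), which bring research on malate dehydrogenase into teaching laboratories.
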