Addgene plasmid #204236: pET24a MDHM1_ARATH
Purpose: Bacterial expression of Arabidopsis mitochondrial malate dehydrogenase; Use in CURES (integration of research into undergraduate teaching labs).
Depositing lab: Malate dehydrogenase CUREs Community (MCC). Depositing organization: University of San Diego.
Backbone
  Vector backbone: pET24a
  Backbone manufacturer: Novagen
  Backbone size w/o insert (bp): 5271
  Vector type: Bacterial Expression
Growth in bacteria
  Bacterial resistance: Kanamycin, 50 μg/mL
  Growth temperature: 37°C
  Growth strain: DH5alpha
  Copy number: Low Copy
Gene/Insert
  Gene/Insert name: MDHM1_ARATH (alt names: Arabidopsis mitochondrial MDH; amMDH2)
  Species: A. thaliana (mustard weed)
  Insert size (bp): 978
  Mutation: Does done include the first 52 residues that are the mitochondrial targeting peptide. A Met is inserted for the start codon.
  GenBank ID: NP_171936.1
  Entrez Gene: mMDH1 (a.k.a. AT1G53240, mitochondrial malate dehydrogenase 1)
  Promoter: Lac
  Tag / fusion protein: 6X His (C terminal on insert)
  Cloning method: Restriction Enzyme; 5′ cloning site NcoI (not destroyed); 3′ cloning site XhoI (not destroyed)
  Sequencing primers: 5′ T7 Promoter; 3′ T7 Terminal
Terms and licenses: Academic/Nonprofit Terms; Industry Terms: Not Available to Industry
Depositor comments: UniProt ID: https://www.uniprot.org/uniprotkb/Q9ZP06/. Required for carbon dioxide and energy partitioning in leaves. May limit photorespiration during the dark phase. Its activity is essential to shuttle reductants out of the mitochondria to support photorespiration. For more information, please see the MDH CUREs Community website: https://www.mdhcures.org/.
How to cite: pET24a MDHM1_ARATH was a gift from Malate dehydrogenase CUREs Community (MCC) (Addgene plasmid # 204236 ; http://n2t.net/addgene:204236 ; RRID:Addgene_204236)
