>Addgene plasmid #204236 | pET24a MDHM1_ARATH | depositor partial sequence | sequence record 396489 | insert
ATGTCCTCTGGTTCTGTACCGGAACGTAAAGTAGCTATTCTGGGTGCTGCTGGTGGCATCGGTCAACCAC
TGGCTCTGCTGATGAAACTGAACCCACTGGTATCCAGCCTGTCTCTGTACGACATCGCAAACACTCCAGG
TGTTGCAGCTGACGTTGGTCACATCAACACTCGCTCCGAAGTTGTAGGCTACATGGGTGACGACAACCTG
GCGAAAGCGCTGGAAGGTGCAGACCTGGTAATCATTCCAGCAGGTGTTCCACGTAAACCAGGTATGACCC
GTGATGATCTGTTCAACATCAACGCAGGCATCGTGAAGAATCTGTGTACTGCGATTGCGAAGTATTGTCC
ACATGCGCTGATCAACATGATTAGCAATCCGGTAAACAGCACCGTACCGATCGCAGCTGAAATCTTCAAG
AAAGCTGGTATGTATGACGAGAAGAAGCTGTTCGGTGTTACCACCCTGGACGTAGTGCGTGCTCGTACCT
TCTACGCAGGTAAAGCTAATGTTCCGGTTGCGGAGGTGAACGTTCCGGTGATTGGTGGTCATGCAGGTGT
GACCATCCTGCCACTGTTTAGCCAGGCGACTCCGCAGGCTAACCTGTCTTCCGACATCCTGACTGCCCTG
ACCAAACGTACTCAGGACGGTGGCACTGAAGTGGTGGAAGCGAAAGCTGGTAAAGGCTCCGCAACCCTGA
GCATGGCTTATGCAGGTGCTCTGTTCGCAGATGCGTGCCTGAAAGGCCTGAACGGTGTACCGGACGTGAT
CGAATGCTCCTATGTACAGTCTACCATCACTGAACTGCCGTTCTTCGCATCTAAAGTTCGCCTGGGCAAG
AACGGTGTGGAAGAAGTGCTGGACCTGGGTCCACTGAGCGACTTCGAGAAAGAAGGCCTGGAAGCGCTGA
AACCGGAACTGAAATCTAGCATCGAGAAAGGTGTGAAGTTCGCAAACCAGCATCATCACCACCATCAC
